Addgene plasmid #180677: pMYT024
Purpose: Encodes mTagBFP2 as a Type 4a part to be used in the Dueber YTK and Ellis MYT systems
Depositing lab: Tom Ellis. Depositing organization: Imperial College London. Publication: A Multiplex MoClo Toolkit for Extensive and Flexible Engineering of Saccharomyces cerevisiae. Shaw WM, Khalil AS, Ellis T. ACS Synth Biol. 2023 Nov 6. doi: 10.1021/acssynbio.3c00423. PubMed 37930278.
Backbone
  Vector backbone: pYTK001
  Backbone manufacturer: John Dueber
  Vector type: Synthetic Biology
Growth in bacteria
  Bacterial resistance: Chloramphenicol, 25 μg/mL
  Growth temperature: 37°C
  Growth strain: DH5alpha
  Copy number: High Copy
Gene/Insert
  Gene/Insert name: mTagBFP2
  Species: Synthetic
  Cloning method: Restriction Enzyme; 5′ cloning site Unknown (unknown if destroyed)
Terms and licenses: Academic/Nonprofit Terms; Industry Terms: Not Available to Industry
How to cite: pMYT024 was a gift from Tom Ellis (Addgene plasmid # 180677 ; http://n2t.net/addgene:180677 ; RRID:Addgene_180677)
