[The description below was written by a language model from this plasmid's Addgene catalogue record and pLannotate feature annotations shown in this document.]
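Description:
pMYT024 is a small (about 2.4 kb) synthetic-biology part plasmid built on the pYTK001 entry vector, the standard part-storage backbone of the yeast MoClo toolkit (YTK). It belongs to the Multiplex Yeast Toolkit (MYT) extension of that system for engineering Saccharomyces cerevisiae. The plasmid is meant only for propagation in E. coli. It carries a high-copy ColE1/pUC-type origin of replication and a chloramphenicol acetyltransferase (cat) gene driven by its native cat promoter and followed by a minimal lambda t0 terminator, which gives chloramphenicol selection. No yeast origin, yeast marker, or yeast promoter or terminator is annotated, as expected for a vector that stores a part rather than expressing it.

The payload is the coding sequence of mTagBFP2, a monomeric, rapidly maturing, constitutively fluorescent blue protein derived from Entacmaea quadricolor. In the feature map it lies on the reverse strand and spans the numbering origin of the circular sequence. It is formatted as a Type 4a part. In the YTK grammar this position sits immediately downstream of the Type 3 coding sequence and upstream of a Type 4b terminator, so it is normally used for C-terminal fusion tags. In practice, the part would be released by Golden Gate (Type IIS) assembly and combined with promoter, coding sequence and terminator parts, creating transcription units in which a protein of interest is tagged with a blue fluorescent reporter for localisation or expression measurements in yeast. The record does not annotate the flanking Type IIS sites or overhangs, and the catalogue entry lists the cloning sites as unknown.
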