Features (pLannotate 1.2.2; 5 found; start..end, strand, type, name):
    521..1109    -  rep_origin     ori: high-copy-number ColE1/pMB1/pBR322/pUC origin of replication
   1193..1290    +  promoter       cat promoter: promoter of the E. coli cat gene encoding chloramphenicol acetyltransferase
   1291..1947    +  CDS            cat: CAT_ECOLX - Experimental evidence at protein level: Swiss-Prot protein existence level 1. This enzyme is an effector of chloramphenicol resistance in bacteria. From Escherichia coli. This protein is used as a marker in many commonly used cloning vectors, such as pACYC184.
   2021..2055    +  terminator     lambda t0 terminator: minimal transcription terminator from phage lambda (Scholtissek and Grosse, 1987)
   2082..406     -  CDS            mTagBFP2 (across the origin): mTagBFP2 is a basic (constitutively fluorescent) blue fluorescent protein published in 2011, derived from Entacmaea quadricolor. It is reported to be a very rapidly-maturing monomer with very low acid sensitivity.
>Addgene plasmid #180677 | pMYT024 | addgene full sequence | sequence record 369361 | Addgene NGS Result
TAACTGGACCGTTAGAAGTGAAGTTGACACCTCTAATCTTAACGTTGTAGATCAAGCAACCGTCTTGTAA
AGAAGTATCTTGAGTAGCAGTCAAAACACCACCATCTTCGTAAGTAGTAACTCTTTCCCAAGTGAAACCT
TCTGGAAAAGATTGCTTGAAGAAATCTGGGATACCTTGAGTGTGGTTGATGAAAGTCTTAGAACCGTACA
AGAAGGAGGTAGCCAAAATATCAAAAGCAAATGGCAATGGACCACCTTCAACAACCTTGATTCTCATGGT
TTGAGTACCTTCGTATGGTTTACCTTCACCTTCAGAGGTACACTTGAAATGATGGTTATCAACAGTACCT
TCCATGTACAACTTCATGTGCATGTTTTCTTTGATCAACTCTTCACCCTTAGACACGGATTGAGACCGAC
TACGGTTATCCACAGAATCAGGGGATAACGCAGGAAAGAACATGTGAGCAAAAGGCCAGCAAAAGGCCAG
GAACCGTAAAAAGGCCGCGTTGCTGGCGTTTTTCCATAGGCTCCGCCCCCCTGACGAGCATCACAAAAAT
CGACGCTCAAGTCAGAGGTGGCGAAACCCGACAGGACTATAAAGATACCAGGCGTTTCCCCCTGGAAGCT
CCCTCGTGCGCTCTCCTGTTCCGACCCTGCCGCTTACCGGATACCTGTCCGCCTTTCTCCCTTCGGGAAG
CGTGGCGCTTTCTCATAGCTCACGCTGTAGGTATCTCAGTTCGGTGTAGGTCGTTCGCTCCAAGCTGGGC
TGTGTGCACGAACCCCCCGTTCAGCCCGACCGCTGCGCCTTATCCGGTAACTATCGTCTTGAGTCCAACC
CGGTAAGACACGACTTATCGCCACTGGCAGCAGCCACTGGTAACAGGATTAGCAGAGCGAGGTATGTAGG
CGGTGCTACAGAGTTCTTGAAGTGGTGGCCTAACTACGGCTACACTAGAAGAACAGTATTTGGTATCTGC
GCTCTGCTGAAGCCAGTTACCTTCGGAAAAAGAGTTGGTAGCTCTTGATCCGGCAAACAAACCACCGCTG
GTAGCGGTGGTTTTTTTGTTTGCAAGCAGCAGATTACGCGCAGAAAAAAAGGATCTCAAGAAGATCCTTT
GATCTTTTCTACGGGGTCTGACGCTCAGTGGAACGAAAACTCACGTTAAGGGATTTTGGTCATGATTGAT
CGGGCACGTAAGAGGTTCCAACTTTCACCATAATGAAATAAGATCACTACCGGGCGTATTTTTTGAGTTA
TCGAGATTTTCAGGAGCTAAGGAAGCTAAAATGGAGAAAAAAATCACTGGATATACCACCGTTGATATAT
CCCAATGGCATCGTAAAGAACATTTTGAGGCATTTCAGTCAGTTGCTCAATGTACCTATAACCAGACCGT
TCAGCTGGATATTACGGCCTTTTTAAAGACCGTAAAGAAAAATAAGCACAAGTTTTATCCGGCCTTTATT
CACATTCTTGCCCGCCTGATGAATGCTCATCCGGAATTTCGTATGGCAATGAAAGACGGTGAGCTGGTGA
TATGGGATAGTGTTCACCCTTGTTACACCGTTTTCCATGAGCAAACTGAAACGTTTTCATCGCTCTGGAG
TGAATACCACGACGATTTCCGGCAGTTTCTACACATATATTCGCAAGATGTGGCGTGTTACGGTGAAAAC
CTGGCCTATTTCCCTAAAGGGTTTATTGAGAATATGTTTTTCGTTTCAGCCAATCCCTGGGTGAGTTTCA
CCAGTTTTGATTTAAACGTGGCCAATATGGACAACTTCTTCGCCCCCGTTTTCACCATGGGCAAATATTA
TACGCAAGGCGACAAGGTGCTGATGCCGCTGGCGATTCAGGTTCATCATGCCGTTTGTGATGGCTTCCAT
GTCGGCAGAATGCTTAATGAATTACAACAGTACTGCGATGAGTGGCAGGGCGGGGCGTAATTTGATATCG
AGCTCGCTTGGACTCCTGTTGATAGATCCAGTAATGACCTCAGAACTCCATCTGGATTTGTTCAGAACGC
TCGGTTGCCGCCGGGCGTTTTTTATTGGTCTGGTCTCAGCCACTCGAGTTAGTTCAACTTGTGACCCAAC
TTAGATGGCAAATCACAATATCTAGCAACAGCAACTTCGTGTTGTTCAACGTAGGTTTCGTTGTTGGCTT
CTTTGATTCTTTCCAATCTATAGTCGACGTAGTAAACACCTGGCATTTTCAAATTCTTAGCTGGCTTCTT
AGACCTGTAGGTAGTTTTAGCATTAGCAATCAAATGGGAGCCACCAACCAATTTCAAAGCCATATCATTT
CTACCTTCCAAACCACCATCAGCTGGATATAATGTTTCGGTGAAAGCTTCCCAACCTAAGGTCTTTTTTT
GCA
